LOCUS       Exported 7725 bp ds-DNA circular SYN 12-MAY-2021
DEFINITION  Express iCre under CB promoter.
ACCESSION   .
VERSION     .
KEYWORDS    pCDH-CB-iCre
SOURCE      synthetic DNA construct
  ORGANISM  synthetic DNA construct
REFERENCE   1 (bases 1 to 7725)
  TITLE     lenti vector
  JOURNAL   Unpublished
REFERENCE   2 (bases 1 to 7725)
  AUTHORS   .
  TITLE     Direct Submission
  JOURNAL   Exported May 12, 2021 from SnapGene Server 1.1.58
            http://www.snapgene.com
FEATURES             Location/Qualifiers
     source          1..7725
                     /organism="synthetic DNA construct"
                     /mol_type="other DNA"
     promoter        6..232
                     /label=RSV promoter
                     /note="Rous sarcoma virus enhancer/promoter"
     LTR             233..413
                     /label=5' LTR (truncated)
                     /note="truncated 5' long terminal repeat (LTR) from HIV-1"
     misc_feature    460..585
                     /label=HIV-1 Psi
                     /note="packaging signal of human immunodeficiency virus
                     type 1"
     misc_feature    1078..1311
                     /label=RRE
                     /note="The Rev response element (RRE) of HIV-1 allows for
                     Rev-dependent mRNA export from the nucleus to the
                     cytoplasm."
     CDS             1496..1540
                     /codon_start=1
                     /product="antigenic peptide corresponding to amino acids
                     655 to 669 of the HIV envelope protein gp41 (Lutje Hulsik
                     et al., 2013)"
                     /label=gp41 peptide
                     /note="recognized by the 2H10 single-chain llama nanobody"
                     /translation="KNEQELLELDKWASL"
     intron          2575..2671
                     /label=SV40 intron
                     /note="modified SV40 intron with splice donor and acceptor
                     sites"
     CDS             2755..2775
                     /codon_start=1
                     /product="nuclear localization signal of SV40 (simian virus
                     40) large T antigen"
                     /label=SV40 NLS
                     /translation="PKKKRKV"
     misc_feature    3825..4413
                     /label=WPRE
                     /note="woodchuck hepatitis virus posttranscriptional
                     regulatory element"
     primer_bind     complement(3878..3898)
                     /label=WPRE-R
                     /note="WPRE, reverse primer"
     CDS             complement(4296..4307)
                     /codon_start=1
                     /product="Factor Xa recognition and cleavage site"
                     /label=Factor Xa site
                     /translation="IEGR"
     LTR             4487..4720
                     /label=3' LTR (Delta-U3)
                     /note="self-inactivating 3' long terminal repeat (LTR) from
                     HIV-1"
     polyA_signal    4792..4913
                     /label=SV40 poly(A) signal
                     /note="SV40 polyadenylation signal"
     primer_bind     complement(4829..4848)
                     /label=SV40pA-R
                     /note="SV40 polyA, reverse primer"
     primer_bind     4883..4902
                     /label=EBV-rev
                     /note="SV40 polyA terminator, reverse primer"
     rep_origin      4932..5067
                     /label=SV40 ori
                     /note="SV40 origin of replication"
     primer_bind     4994..5013
                     /label=SV40pro-F
                     /note="SV40 promoter/origin, forward primer"
     primer_bind     complement(5100..5116)
                     /label=M13 rev
                     /note="common sequencing primer, one of multiple similar
                     variants"
     primer_bind     complement(5100..5116)
                     /label=M13 Reverse
                     /note="In lacZ gene. Also called M13-rev"
     primer_bind     complement(5113..5135)
                     /label=M13/pUC Reverse
                     /note="In lacZ gene"
     protein_bind    5124..5140
                     /label=lac operator
                     /bound_moiety="lac repressor encoded by lacI"
                     /note="The lac repressor binds to the lac operator to
                     inhibit transcription in E. coli. This inhibition can be
                     relieved by adding lactose or
                     isopropyl-beta-D-thiogalactopyranoside (IPTG)."
     promoter        complement(5148..5178)
                     /label=lac promoter
                     /note="promoter for the E. coli lac operon"
     protein_bind    5193..5214
                     /label=CAP binding site
                     /bound_moiety="E. coli catabolite activator protein"
                     /note="CAP binding activates transcription in the presence
                     of cAMP."
     primer_bind     complement(5331..5348)
                     /label=L4440
                     /note="L4440 vector, forward primer"
     rep_origin      complement(5502..6090)
                     /direction=LEFT
                     /label=ori
                     /note="high-copy-number ColE1/pMB1/pBR322/pUC origin of
                     replication"
     primer_bind     complement(5582..5601)
                     /label=pBR322ori-F
                     /note="pBR322 origin, forward primer"
     CDS             complement(6261..7121)
                     /codon_start=1
                     /gene="bla"
                     /product="beta-lactamase"
                     /label=AmpR
                     /note="confers resistance to ampicillin, carbenicillin, and
                     related antibiotics"
                     /translation="MSIQHFRVALIPFFAAFCLPVFAHPETLVKVKDAEDQLGARVGYI
                     ELDLNSGKILESFRPEERFPMMSTFKVLLCGAVLSRIDAGQEQLGRRIHYSQNDLVEYS
                     PVTEKHLTDGMTVRELCSAAITMSDNTAANLLLTTIGGPKELTAFLHNMGDHVTRLDRW
                     EPELNEAIPNDERDTTMPVAMATTLRKLLTGELLTLASRQQLIDWMEADKVAGPLLRSA
                     LPAGWFIADKSGAGERGSRGIIAALGPDGKPSRIVVIYTTGSQATMDERNRQIAEIGAS
                     LIKHW"
     primer_bind     6884..6903
                     /label=Amp-R
                     /note="Ampicillin resistance gene, reverse primer"
     promoter        complement(7122..7226)
                     /gene="bla"
                     /label=AmpR promoter
     primer_bind     7294..7312
                     /label=pBRforEco
                     /note="pBR322 vectors, upsteam of EcoRI site, forward
                     primer"
     primer_bind     complement(7350..7372)
                     /label=pGEX 3'
                     /note="pGEX vectors, reverse primer"
     primer_bind     7472..7491
                     /label=pRS-marker
                     /note="pRS vectors, use to sequence yeast selectable
                     marker"
     primer_bind     7685..7707
                     /label=M13/pUC Forward
                     /note="In lacZ gene"
     primer_bind     7699..7716
                     /label=M13 Forward
                     /note="In lacZ gene. Also called M13-F20 or M13 (-21)
                     Forward"
     primer_bind     7700..7716
                     /label=M13 fwd
                     /note="common sequencing primer, one of multiple similar
                     variants"
ORIGIN
        1 acgcgtgtag tcttatgcaa tactcttgta gtcttgcaac atggtaacga tgagttagca
       61 acatgcctta caaggagaga aaaagcaccg tgcatgccga ttggtggaag taaggtggta
      121 cgatcgtgcc ttattaggaa ggcaacagac gggtctgaca tggattggac gaaccactga
      181 attgccgcat tgcagagata ttgtatttaa gtgcctagct cgatacataa acgggtctct
      241 ctggttagac cagatctgag cctgggagct ctctggctaa ctagggaacc cactgcttaa
      301 gcctcaataa agcttgcctt gagtgcttca agtagtgtgt gcccgtctgt tgtgtgactc
      361 tggtaactag agatccctca gaccctttta gtcagtgtgg aaaatctcta gcagtggcgc
      421 ccgaacaggg acttgaaagc gaaagggaaa ccagaggagc tctctcgacg caggactcgg
      481 cttgctgaag cgcgcacggc aagaggcgag gggcggcgac tggtgagtac gccaaaaatt
      541 ttgactagcg gaggctagaa ggagagagat gggtgcgaga gcgtcagtat taagcggggg
      601 agaattagat cgcgatggga aaaaattcgg ttaaggccag ggggaaagaa aaaatataaa
      661 ttaaaacata tagtatgggc aagcagggag ctagaacgat tcgcagttaa tcctggcctg
      721 ttagaaacat cagaaggctg tagacaaata ctgggacagc tacaaccatc ccttcagaca
      781 ggatcagaag aacttagatc attatataat acagtagcaa ccctctattg tgtgcatcaa
      841 aggatagaga taaaagacac caaggaagct ttagacaaga tagaggaaga gcaaaacaaa
      901 agtaagacca ccgcacagca agcggccact gatcttcaga cctggaggag gagatatgag
      961 ggacaattgg agaagtgaat tatataaata taaagtagta aaaattgaac cattaggagt
     1021 agcacccacc aaggcaaaga gaagagtggt gcagagagaa aaaagagcag tgggaatagg
     1081 agctttgttc cttgggttct tgggagcagc aggaagcact atgggcgcag cgtcaatgac
     1141 gctgacggta caggccagac aattattgtc tggtatagtg cagcagcaga acaatttgct
     1201 gagggctatt gaggcgcaac agcatctgtt gcaactcaca gtctggggca tcaagcagct
     1261 ccaggcaaga atcctggctg tggaaagata cctaaaggat caacagctcc tggggatttg
     1321 gggttgctct ggaaaactca tttgcaccac tgctgtgcct tggaatgcta gttggagtaa
     1381 taaatctctg gaacagattt ggaatcacac gacctggatg gagtgggaca gagaaattaa
     1441 caattacaca agcttaatac actccttaat tgaagaatcg caaaaccagc aagaaaagaa
     1501 tgaacaagaa ttattggaat tagataaatg ggcaagtttg tggaattggt ttaacataac
     1561 aaattggctg tggtatataa aattattcat aatgatagta ggaggcttgg taggtttaag
     1621 aatagttttt gctgtacttt ctatagtgaa tagagttagg cagggatatt caccattatc
     1681 gtttcagacc cacctcccaa ccccgagggg acccgacagg cccgaaggaa tagaagaaga
     1741 aggtggagag agagacagag acagatccat tcgattagtg aacggatctc gacggtatcg
     1801 gttaactttt aaaagaaaag gggggattgg ggggtacagt gcaggggaaa gaatagtaga
     1861 cataatagca acagacatac aaactaaaga attacaaaaa caaattacaa aataccttaa
     1921 ttaatcgatt aattaaggta cctctggtcg ttacataact tacggtaaat ggcccgcctg
     1981 gctgaccgcc caacgacccc gcccattgac gtcaataatg acgtatgttc ccatagtaac
     2041 gccaataggg actttccatt gacgtcaatg ggtggagtat ttacggtaaa ctgcccactt
     2101 ggcagtacat caagtgtatc atatgccaag tacgccccct attgacgtca atgacggtaa
     2161 atggcccgcc tggcattatg cccagtacat gaccttatgg gactttccta cttggcagta
     2221 catctactcg aggccacgtt ctgcttcact ctccccatct cccccccctc cccaccccca
     2281 attttgtatt tatttatttt ttaattattt tgtgcagcga tgggggcggg gggggggggg
     2341 gggggggcgc gcgccggggg gggggggggg gggggggggg gggggggggg gggggcggag
     2401 aggtgcggcg gcagccaatc agagcggcgc gctccgaaag tttcctttta tggcgaggcg
     2461 gcggcggcgg cggccctata aaaagcgaag cgcgcggcgg gcgggagcgg gatcagccac
     2521 cgcggtggcg gccctagagt cgatcgagga actgaaaaac cagaaagtta actggtaagt
     2581 ttagtctttt tgtcttttat ttcaggtccc cgatccggtg gtggtgcaaa tcaaagaact
     2641 gctcctcagt ggatgttgcc tttacttcta ggcctgtacg gaagtgttac ttctgctcta
     2701 aaagctgcgg aattgtaccc gcggccgatc caccggtcgg gatccaccat ggtgcccaag
     2761 aagaagagga aagtctccaa cctgctgact gtgcaccaaa acctgcctgc cctccctgtg
     2821 gatgccacct ctgatgaagt caggaagaac ctgatggaca tgttcaggga caggcaggcc
     2881 ttctctgaac acacctggaa gatgctcctg tctgtgtgca gatcctgggc tgcctggtgc
     2941 aagctgaaca acaggaaatg gttccctgct gaacctgagg atgtgaggga ctacctcctg
     3001 tacctgcaag ccagaggcct ggctgtgaag accatccaac agcacctggg ccagctcaac
     3061 atgctgcaca ggagatctgg cctgcctcgc ccttctgact ccaatgctgt gtccctggtg
     3121 atgaggagaa tcagaaagga gaatgtggat gctggggaga gagccaagca ggccctggcc
     3181 tttgaacgca ctgactttga ccaagtcaga tccctgatgg agaactctga cagatgccag
     3241 gacatcagga acctggcctt cctgggcatt gcctacaaca ccctgctgcg cattgccgaa
     3301 attgccagaa tcagagtgaa ggacatctcc cgcaccgatg gtgggagaat gctgatccac
     3361 attggcagga ccaagaccct ggtgtccaca gctggtgtgg agaaggccct gtccctgggg
     3421 gttaccaagc tggtggagag atggatctct gtgtctggtg tggctgatga ccccaacaac
     3481 tacctgttct gccgggtcag aaagaatggt gtggctgccc cttctgccac ctcccaactg
     3541 tccacccggg ccctggaagg gatctttgag gccacccacc gcctgatcta tggtgccaag
     3601 gatgactctg ggcagagata cctggcctgg tctggccact ctgccagagt gggtgctgcc
     3661 agggacatgg ccagggctgg tgtgtccatc cctgaaatca tgcaggctgg tggctggacc
     3721 aatgtgaaca ttgtgatgaa ctacatcaga aacctggact ctgagactgg ggccatggtg
     3781 aggctgctcg aggatgggga ctgagcggcc gcgaattcgt cgacaatcaa cctctggatt
     3841 acaaaatttg tgaaagattg actggtattc ttaactatgt tgctcctttt acgctatgtg
     3901 gatacgctgc tttaatgcct ttgtatcatg ctattgcttc ccgtatggct ttcattttct
     3961 cctccttgta taaatcctgg ttgctgtctc tttatgagga gttgtggccc gttgtcaggc
     4021 aacgtggcgt ggtgtgcact gtgtttgctg acgcaacccc cactggttgg ggcattgcca
     4081 ccacctgtca gctcctttcc gggactttcg ctttccccct ccctattgcc acggcggaac
     4141 tcatcgccgc ctgccttgcc cgctgctgga caggggctcg gctgttgggc actgacaatt
     4201 ccgtggtgtt gtcggggaaa tcatcgtcct ttccttggct gctcgcctgt gttgccacct
     4261 ggattctgcg cgggacgtcc ttctgctacg tcccttcggc cctcaatcca gcggaccttc
     4321 cttcccgcgg cctgctgccg gctctgcggc ctcttccgcg tcttcgcctt cgccctcaga
     4381 cgagtcggat ctccctttgg gccgcctccc cgcctggtac ctttaagacc aatgacttac
     4441 aaggcagctg tagatcttag ccacttttta aaagaaaagg ggggactgga agggctaatt
     4501 cactcccaac gaagataaga tctgcttttt gcttgtactg ggtctctctg gttagaccag
     4561 atctgagcct gggagctctc tggctaacta gggaacccac tgcttaagcc tcaataaagc
     4621 ttgccttgag tgcttcaagt agtgtgtgcc cgtctgttgt gtgactctgg taactagaga
     4681 tccctcagac ccttttagtc agtgtggaaa atctctagca gtagtagttc atgtcatctt
     4741 attattcagt atttataact tgcaaagaaa tgaatatcag agagtgagag gaacttgttt
     4801 attgcagctt ataatggtta caaataaagc aatagcatca caaatttcac aaataaagca
     4861 tttttttcac tgcattctag ttgtggtttg tccaaactca tcaatgtatc ttatcatgtc
     4921 tggctctagc tatcccgccc ctaactccgc ccagttccgc ccattctccg ccccatggct
     4981 gactaatttt ttttatttat gcagaggccg aggccgcctc ggcctctgag ctattccaga
     5041 agtagtgagg aggctttttt ggaggcctag acttttgcag agaccaaatt cgtaatcatg
     5101 tcatagctgt ttcctgtgtg aaattgttat ccgctcacaa ttccacacaa catacgagcc
     5161 ggaagcataa agtgtaaagc ctggggtgcc taatgagtga gctaactcac attaattgcg
     5221 ttgcgctcac tgcccgcttt ccagtcggga aacctgtcgt gccagctgca ttaatgaatc
     5281 ggccaacgcg cggggagagg cggtttgcgt attgggcgct cttccgcttc ctcgctcact
     5341 gactcgctgc gctcggtcgt tcggctgcgg cgagcggtat cagctcactc aaaggcggta
     5401 atacggttat ccacagaatc aggggataac gcaggaaaga acatgtgagc aaaaggccag
     5461 caaaaggcca ggaaccgtaa aaaggccgcg ttgctggcgt ttttccatag gctccgcccc
     5521 cctgacgagc atcacaaaaa tcgacgctca agtcagaggt ggcgaaaccc gacaggacta
     5581 taaagatacc aggcgtttcc ccctggaagc tccctcgtgc gctctcctgt tccgaccctg
     5641 ccgcttaccg gatacctgtc cgcctttctc ccttcgggaa gcgtggcgct ttctcatagc
     5701 tcacgctgta ggtatctcag ttcggtgtag gtcgttcgct ccaagctggg ctgtgtgcac
     5761 gaaccccccg ttcagcccga ccgctgcgcc ttatccggta actatcgtct tgagtccaac
     5821 ccggtaagac acgacttatc gccactggca gcagccactg gtaacaggat tagcagagcg
     5881 aggtatgtag gcggtgctac agagttcttg aagtggtggc ctaactacgg ctacactaga
     5941 agaacagtat ttggtatctg cgctctgctg aagccagtta ccttcggaaa aagagttggt
     6001 agctcttgat ccggcaaaca aaccaccgct ggtagcggtg gtttttttgt ttgcaagcag
     6061 cagattacgc gcagaaaaaa aggatctcaa gaagatcctt tgatcttttc tacggggtct
     6121 gacgctcagt ggaacgaaaa ctcacgttaa gggattttgg tcatgagatt atcaaaaagg
     6181 atcttcacct agatcctttt aaattaaaaa tgaagtttta aatcaatcta aagtatatat
     6241 gagtaaactt ggtctgacag ttaccaatgc ttaatcagtg aggcacctat ctcagcgatc
     6301 tgtctatttc gttcatccat agttgcctga ctccccgtcg tgtagataac tacgatacgg
     6361 gagggcttac catctggccc cagtgctgca atgataccgc gagacccacg ctcaccggct
     6421 ccagatttat cagcaataaa ccagccagcc ggaagggccg agcgcagaag tggtcctgca
     6481 actttatccg cctccatcca gtctattaat tgttgccggg aagctagagt aagtagttcg
     6541 ccagttaata gtttgcgcaa cgttgttgcc attgctacag gcatcgtggt gtcacgctcg
     6601 tcgtttggta tggcttcatt cagctccggt tcccaacgat caaggcgagt tacatgatcc
     6661 cccatgttgt gcaaaaaagc ggttagctcc ttcggtcctc cgatcgttgt cagaagtaag
     6721 ttggccgcag tgttatcact catggttatg gcagcactgc ataattctct tactgtcatg
     6781 ccatccgtaa gatgcttttc tgtgactggt gagtactcaa ccaagtcatt ctgagaatag
     6841 tgtatgcggc gaccgagttg ctcttgcccg gcgtcaatac gggataatac cgcgccacat
     6901 agcagaactt taaaagtgct catcattgga aaacgttctt cggggcgaaa actctcaagg
     6961 atcttaccgc tgttgagatc cagttcgatg taacccactc gtgcacccaa ctgatcttca
     7021 gcatctttta ctttcaccag cgtttctggg tgagcaaaaa caggaaggca aaatgccgca
     7081 aaaaagggaa taagggcgac acggaaatgt tgaatactca tactcttcct ttttcaatat
     7141 tattgaagca tttatcaggg ttattgtctc atgagcggat acatatttga atgtatttag
     7201 aaaaataaac aaataggggt tccgcgcaca tttccccgaa aagtgccacc tgacgtctaa
     7261 gaaaccatta ttatcatgac attaacctat aaaaataggc gtatcacgag gccctttcgt
     7321 ctcgcgcgtt tcggtgatga cggtgaaaac ctctgacaca tgcagctccc ggagacggtc
     7381 acagcttgtc tgtaagcgga tgccgggagc agacaagccc gtcagggcgc gtcagcgggt
     7441 gttggcgggt gtcggggctg gcttaactat gcggcatcag agcagattgt actgagagtg
     7501 caccatatgc ggtgtgaaat accgcacaga tgcgtaagga gaaaataccg catcaggcgc
     7561 cattcgccat tcaggctgcg caactgttgg gaagggcgat cggtgcgggc ctcttcgcta
     7621 ttacgccagc tggcgaaagg gggatgtgct gcaaggcgat taagttgggt aacgccaggg
     7681 ttttcccagt cacgacgttg taaaacgacg gccagtgcca agctg
//
