>Addgene plasmid #72257 | pCDH-CB-iCre | depositor full sequence | sequence record 131838 | reconstructed, partially sequenced
ACGCGTGTAGTCTTATGCAATACTCTTGTAGTCTTGCAACATGGTAACGATGAGTTAGCAACATGCCTTA
CAAGGAGAGAAAAAGCACCGTGCATGCCGATTGGTGGAAGTAAGGTGGTACGATCGTGCCTTATTAGGAA
GGCAACAGACGGGTCTGACATGGATTGGACGAACCACTGAATTGCCGCATTGCAGAGATATTGTATTTAA
GTGCCTAGCTCGATACAATAAACGGGTCTCTCTGGTTAGACCAGATCTGAGCCTGGGAGCTCTCTGGCTA
ACTAGGGAACCCACTGCTTAAGCCTCAATAAAGCTTGCCTTGAGTGCTTCAAGTAGTGTGTGCCCGTCTG
TTGTGTGACTCTGGTAACTAGAGATCCCTCAGACCCTTTTAGTCAGTGTGGAAAATCTCTAGCAGTGGCG
CCCGAACAGGGACCTGAAAGCGAAAGGGAAACCAGAGCTCTCTCGACGCAGGACTCGGCTTGCTGAAGCG
CGCACGGCAAGAGGCGAGGGGCGGCGACTGGTGAGTACGCCAAAAATTTTGACTAGCGGAGGCTAGAAGG
AGAGAGATGGGTGCGAGAGCGTCAGTATTAAGCGGGGGAGAATTAGATCGCGATGGGAAAAAATTCGGTT
AAGGCCAGGGGGAAAGAAAAAATATAAATTAAAACATATAGTATGGGCAAGCAGGGAGCTAGAACGATTC
GCAGTTAATCCTGGCCTGTTAGAAACATCAGAAGGCTGTAGACAAATACTGGGACAGCTACAACCATCCC
TTCAGACAGGATCAGAAGAACTTAGATCATTATATAATACAGTAGCAACCCTCTATTGTGTGCATCAAAG
GATAGAGATAAAAGACACCAAGGAAGCTTTAGACAAGATAGAGGAAGAGCAAAACAAAAGTAAGACCACC
GCACAGCAAGCGGCCACTGATCTTCAGACCTGGAGGAGGAGATATGAGGGACAATTGGAGAAGTGAATTA
TATAAATATAAAGTAGTAAAAATTGAACCATTAGGAGTAGCACCCACCAAGGCAAAGAGAAGAGTGGTGC
AGAGAGAAAAAAGAGCAGTGGGAATAGGAGCTTTGTTCCTTGGGTTCTTGGGAGCAGCAGGAAGCACTAT
GGGCGCAGCCTCAATGACGCTGACGGTACAGGCCAGACAATTATTGTCTGGTATAGTGCAGCAGCAGAAC
AATTTGCTGAGGGCTATTGAGGCGCAACAGCATCTGTTGCAACTCACAGTCTGGGGCATCAAGCAGCTCC
AGGCAAGAATCCTGGCTGTGGAAAGATACCTAAAGGATCAACAGCTCCTGGGGATTTGGGGTTGCTCTGG
AAAACTCATTTGCACCACTGCTGTGCCTTGGAATGCTAGTTGGAGTAATAAATCTCTGGAACAGATTGGA
ATCACACGACCTGGATGGAGTGGGACAGAGAAATTAACAATTACACAAGCTTAATACACTCCTTAATTGA
AGAATCGCAAAACCAGCAAGAAAAGAATGAACAAGAATTATTGGAATTAGATAAATGGGCAAGTTTGTGG
AATTGGTTTAACATAACAAATTGGCTGTGGTATATAAAATTATTCATAATGATAGTAGGAGGCTTGGTAG
GTTTAAGAATAGTTTTTGCTGTACTTTCTATAGTGAATAGAGTTAGGCAGGGATATTCACCATTATCGTT
TCAGACCCACCTCCCAACCCCGAGGGGACCCGACAGGCCCGAAGGAATAGAAGAAGAAGGTGGAGAGAGA
GACAGAGACAGATCCATTCGATTAGTGAACGGATCTCGACGGTTAACTTTTAAAAGAAAAGGGGGGATTG
GGGGGTACAGTGCAGGGGAAAGAATAGTAGACATAATAGCAACAGACATACAAACTAAAGAATTACAAAA
ACAAATTACAAAAATTCAAAATTTTATCGATTAATTAAGGTACCTCTGGTCGTTACATAACTTACGGTAA
ATGGCCCGCCTGGCTGACCGCCCAACGACCCCGCCCATTGACGTCAATAATGACGTATGTTCCCATAGTA
ACGCCAATAGGGACTTTCCATTGACGTCAATGGGTGGAGTATTTACGGTAAACTGCCCACTTGGCAGTAC
ATCAAGTGTATCATATGCCAAGTACGCCCCCTATTGACGTCAATGACGGTAAATGGCCCGCCTGGCATTA
TGCCCAGTACATGACCTTATGGGACTTTCCTACTTGGCAGTACATCTACTCGAGGCCACGTTCTGCTTCA
CTCTCCCCATCTCCCCCCCCTCCCCACCCCCAATTTTGTATTTATTTATTTTTTAATTATTTTGTGCAGC
GATGGGGGCGGGGGGGGGGGGGGGGGGGGCGCGCGCCAGGCGGGGCGGGGCGGGGCGAGGGGCGGGGCGG
GGCGAGGCGGAGAGGTGCGGCGGCAGCCAATCAGAGCGGCGCGCTCCGAAAGTTTCCTTTTATGGCGAGG
CGGCGGCGGCGGCGGCCCTATAAAAAGCGAAGCGCGCGGCGGGCGGGAGCGGGATCAGCCACCGCGGTGG
CGGCCCTAGAGTCGATCGAGGAACTGAAAAACCAGAAAGTTAACTGGTAAGTTTAGTCTTTTTGTCTTTT
ATTTCAGGTCCCCGATCCGGTGGTGGTGCAAATCAAAGAACTGCTCCTCAGTGGATGTTGCCTTTACTTC
TAGGCCTGTACGGAAGTGTTACTTCTGCTCTAAAAGCTGCGGAATTGTACCCGCGGCCGATCCACCGGTC
GGGATCCACCATGGTGCCCAAGAAGAAGAGGAAAGTCTCCAACCTGCTGACTGTGCACCAAAACCTGCCT
GCCCTCCCTGTGGATGCCACCTCTGATGAAGTCAGGAAGAACCTGATGGACATGTTCAGGGACAGGCAGG
CCTTCTCTGAACACACCTGGAAGATGCTCCTGTCTGTGTGCAGATCCTGGGCTGCCTGGTGCAAGCTGAA
CAACAGGAAATGGTTCCCTGCTGAACCTGAGGATGTGAGGGACTACCTCCTGTACCTGCAAGCCAGAGGC
CTGGCTGTGAAGACCATCCAACAGCACCTGGGCCAGCTCAACATGCTGCACAGGAGATCTGGCCTGCCTC
GCCCTTCTGACTCCAATGCTGTGTCCCTGGTGATGAGGAGAATCAGAAAGGAGAATGTGGATGCTGGGGA
GAGAGCCAAGCAGGCCCTGGCCTTTGAACGCACTGACTTTGACCAAGTCAGATCCCTGATGGAGAACTCT
GACAGATGCCAGGACATCAGGAACCTGGCCTTCCTGGGCATTGCCTACAACACCCTGCTGCGCATTGCCG
AAATTGCCAGAATCAGAGTGAAGGACATCTCCCGCACCGATGGTGGGAGAATGCTGATCCACATTGGCAG
GACCAAGACCCTGGTGTCCACAGCTGGTGTGGAGAAGGCCCTGTCCCTGGGGGTTACCAAGCTGGTGGAG
AGATGGATCTCTGTGTCTGGTGTGGCTGATGACCCCAACAACTACCTGTTCTGCCGGGTCAGAAAGAATG
GTGTGGCTGCCCCTTCTGCCACCTCCCAACTGTCCACCCGGGCCCTGGAAGGGATCTTTGAGGCCACCCA
CCGCCTGATCTATGGTGCCAAGGATGACTCTGGGCAGAGATACCTGGCCTGGTCTGGCCACTCTGCCAGA
GTGGGTGCTGCCAGGGACATGGCCAGGGCTGGTGTGTCCATCCCTGAAATCATGCAGGCTGGTGGCTGGA
CCAATGTGAACATTGTGATGAACTACATCAGAAACCTGGACTCTGAGACTGGGGCCATGGTGAGGCTGCT
CGAGGATGGGGACTGAGCGGCCGCGAATTCGTCGACAATCAACCTCTGGATTACAAAATTTGTGAAAGAT
TGACTGGTATTCTTAACTATGTTGCTCCTTTTACGCTATGTGGATACGCTGCTTTAATGCCTTTGTATCA
TGCTATTGCTTCCCGTATGGCTTTCATTTTCTCCTCCTTGTATAAATCCTGGTTGCTGTCTCTTTATGAG
GAGTTGTGGCCCGTTGTCAGGCAACGTGGCGTGGTGTGCACTGTGTTTGCTGACGCAACCCCCACTGGTT
GGGGCATTGCCACCACCTGTCAGCTCCTTTCCGGGACTTTCGCTTTCCCCCTCCCTATTGCCACGGCGGA
ACTCATCGCCGCCTGCCTTGCCCGCTGCTGGACAGGGGCTCGGCTGTTGGGCACTGACAATTCCGTGGTG
TTGTCGGGGAAATCATCGTCCTTTCCTTGGCTGCTCGCCTGTGTTGCCACCTGGATTCTGCGCGGGACGT
CCTTCTGCTACGTCCCTTCGGCCCTCAATCCAGCGGACCTTCCTTCCCGCGGCCTGCTGCCGGCTCTGCG
GCCTCTTCCGCGTCTTCGCCTTCGCCCTCAGACGAGTCGGATCTCCCTTTGGGCCGCCTCCCCGCCTGGT
ACCTTTAAGACCAATGACTTACAAGGCAGCTGTAGATCTTAGCCACTTTTTAAAAGAAAAGGGGGGACTG
GAAGGGCTAATTCACTCCCAACGAAAATAAGATCTGCTTTTTGCTTGTACTGGGTCTCTCTGGTTAGACC
AGATCTGAGCCTGGGAGCTCTCTGGCTAACTAGGGAACCCACTGCTTAAGCCTCAATAAAGCTTGCCTTG
AGTGCTTCAAGTAGTGTGTGCCCGTCTGTTGTGTGACTCTGGTAACTAGAGATCCCTCAGACCCTTTTAG
TCAGTGTGGAAAATCTCTAGCAGTAGTAGTTCATGTCATCTTATTATTCAGTATTTATAACTTGCAAAGA
AATGAATATCAGAGAGTGAGAGGAACTTGTTTATTGCAGCTTATAATGGTTACAAATAAAGCAATAGCAT
CACAAATTTCACAAATAAAGCATTTTTTTCACTGCATTCTAGTTGTGGTTTGTCCAAACTCATCAATGTA
TCTTATCATGTCTGGCTCTAGCTATCCCGCCCCTAACTCCGCCCAGTTCCGCCCATTCTCCGCCCCATGG
CTGACTAATTTTTTTTATTTATGCAGAGGCCGAGGCCGCCTCGGCCTCTGAGCTATTCCAGAAGTAGTGA
GGAGGCTTTTTTGGAGGCCTAGACTTTTGCAGAGACGGCCCAAATTCGTAATCATGGTCATAGCTGTTTC
CTGTGTGAAATTGTTATCCGCTCACAATTCCACACAACATACGAGCCGGAAGCATAAAGTGTAAAGCCTG
GGGTGCCTAATGAGTGAGCTAACTCACATTAATTGCGTTGCGCTCACTGCCCGCTTTCCAGTCGGGAAAC
CTGTCGTGCCAGCTGCATTAATGAATCGGCCAACGCGCGGGGAGAGGCGGTTTGCGTATTGGGCGCTCTT
CCGCTTCCTCGCTCACTGACTCGCTGCGCTCGGTCGTTCGGCTGCGGCGAGCGGTATCAGCTCACTCAAA
GGCGGTAATACGGTTATCCACAGAATCAGGGGATAACGCAGGAAAGAACATGTGAGCAAAAGGCCAGCAA
AAGGCCAGGAACCGTAAAAAGGCCGCGTTGCTGGCGTTTTTCCATAGGCTCCGCCCCCCTGACGAGCATC
ACAAAAATCGACGCTCAAGTCAGAGGTGGCGAAACCCGACAGGACTATAAAGATACCAGGCGTTTCCCCC
TGGAAGCTCCCTCGTGCGCTCTCCTGTTCCGACCCTGCCGCTTACCGGATACCTGTCCGCCTTTCTCCCT
TCGGGAAGCGTGGCGCTTTCTCATAGCTCACGCTGTAGGTATCTCAGTTCGGTGTAGGTCGTTCGCTCCA
AGCTGGGCTGTGTGCACGAACCCCCCGTTCAGCCCGACCGCTGCGCCTTATCCGGTAACTATCGTCTTGA
GTCCAACCCGGTAAGACACGACTTATCGCCACTGGCAGCAGCCACTGGTAACAGGATTAGCAGAGCGAGG
TATGTAGGCGGTGCTACAGAGTTCTTGAAGTGGTGGCCTAACTACGGCTACACTAGAAGGACAGTATTTG
GTATCTGCGCTCTGCTGAAGCCAGTTACCTTCGGAAAAAGAGTTGGTAGCTCTTGATCCGGCAAACAAAC
CACCGCTGGTAGCGGTGGTTTTTTTGTTTGCAAGCAGCAGATTACGCGCAGAAAAAAAGGATCTCAAGAA
GATCCTTTGATCTTTTCTACGGGGTCTGACGCTCAGTGGAACGAAAACTCACGTTAAGGGATTTTGGTCA
TGAGATTATCAAAAAGGATCTTCACCTAGATCCTTTTAAATTAAAAATGAAGTTTTAAATCAATCTAAAG
TATATATGAGTAAACTTGGTCTGACAGTTACCAATGCTTAATCAGTGAGGCACCTATCTCAGCGATCTGT
CTATTTCGTTCATCCATAGTTGCCTGACTCCCCGTCGTGTAGATAACTACGATACGGGAGGGCTTACCAT
CTGGCCCCAGTGCTGCAATGATACCGCGAGACCCACGCTCACCGGCTCCAGATTTATCAGCAATAAACCA
GCCAGCCGGAAGGGCCGAGCGCAGAAGTGGTCCTGCAACTTTATCCGCCTCCATCCAGTCTATTAATTGT
TGCCGGGAAGCTAGAGTAAGTAGTTCGCCAGTTAATAGTTTGCGCAACGTTGTTGCCATTGCTACAGGCA
TCGTGGTGTCACGCTCGTCGTTTGGTATGGCTTCATTCAGCTCCGGTTCCCAACGATCAAGGCGAGTTAC
ATGATCCCCCATGTTGTGCAAAAAAGCGGTTAGCTCCTTCGGTCCTCCGATCGTTGTCAGAAGTAAGTTG
GCCGCAGTGTTATCACTCATGGTTATGGCAGCACTGCATAATTCTCTTACTGTCATGCCATCCGTAAGAT
GCTTTTCTGTGACTGGTGAGTACTCAACCAAGTCATTCTGAGAATAGTGTATGCGGCGACCGAGTTGCTC
TTGCCCGGCGTCAATACGGGATAATACCGCGCCACATAGCAGAACTTTAAAAGTGCTCATCATTGGAAAA
CGTTCTTCGGGGCGAAAACTCTCAAGGATCTTACCGCTGTTGAGATCCAGTTCGATGTAACCCACTCGTG
CACCCAACTGATCTTCAGCATCTTTTACTTTCACCAGCGTTTCTGGGTGAGCAAAAACAGGAAGGCAAAA
TGCCGCAAAAAAGGGAATAAGGGCGACACGGAAATGTTGAATACTCATACTCTTCCTTTTTCAATATTAT
TGAAGCATTTATCAGGGTTATTGTCTCATGAGCGGATACATATTTGAATGTATTTAGAAAAATAAACAAA
TAGGGGTTCCGCGCACATTTCCCCGAAAAGTGCCACCTGACGTCTAAGAAACCATTATTATCATGACATT
AACCTATAAAAATAGGCGTATCACGAGGCCCTTTCGTCTCGCGCGTTTCGGTGATGACGGTGAAAACCTC
TGACACATGCAGCTCCCGGAGACGGTCACAGCTTGTCTGTAAGCGGATGCCGGGAGCAGACAAGCCCGTC
AGGGCGCGTCAGCGGGTGTTGGCGGGTGTCGGGGCTGGCTTAACTATGCGGCATCAGAGCAGATTGTACT
GAGAGTGCACCATATGCGGTGTGAAATACCGCACAGATGCGTAAGGAGAAAATACCGCATCAGGCGCCAT
TCGCCATTCAGGCTGCGCAACTGTTGGGAAGGGCGATCGGTGCGGGCCTCTTCGCTATTACGCCAGCTGG
CGAAAGGGGGATGTGCTGCAAGGCGATTAAGTTGGGTAACGCCAGGGTTTTCCCAGTCACGACGTTGTAA
AACGACGGCCAGTGCCAAGCTG
Features (pLannotate 1.2.2; 27 found; start..end, strand, type, name):
      6..227     +  promoter       RSV promoter: Rous sarcoma virus enhancer/promoter
    234..414     +  LTR            5' LTR (truncated): truncated 5' long terminal repeat (LTR) from HIV-1
    458..583     +  misc_feature   HIV-1 Ψ: packaging signal of human immunodeficiency virus type 1
    567..905     +  CDS            HIV-1 gag (fragment): gag protein from human immunodeficiency virus 1; gag
   1025..1361    +  ncRNA          RRE: Accession: RF00036 - HIV Rev response element
   1397..1786    +  CDS            env (fragment): ENV_HV1H2 - Experimental evidence at protein level: Swiss-Prot protein existence level 1. [Transmembrane protein gp41]: Acts as a class I viral fusion protein. Under the current model, the protein has at least 3 conformational states: pre-fusion native state, pre-hairpin intermediate state, and post-fusion hairpin state. During fusion of viral and target intracellular membranes, the coiled coil regions (heptad repeats) assume a trimer-of-hairpins structure, positioning the fusion peptide in close proximity to the C-terminal region of the ectodomain. The formation of this structure appears to d
   1798..1915    +  misc_feature   cPPT/CTS: central polypurine tract and central termination sequence of HIV-1
   1941..2219    +  enhancer       CMV enhancer (fragment): human cytomegalovirus immediate early enhancer
   2226..2495    +  promoter       chicken β-actin promoter: No description available
   2509..2525    +  misc_feature   MCS (fragment): pBluescript multiple cloning site
   2567..2663    +  intron         SV40 intron: modified SV40 intron with splice donor and acceptor sites
   2768..3793    +  CDS            cre: RECR_BPP1 - Experimental evidence at protein level: Swiss-Prot protein existence level 1. Catalyzes site-specific recombination between two 34-base- pair LOXP sites. Its role is to maintain the phage genome as a monomeric unit-copy plasmid in the lysogenic state. From Escherichia phage P1 (Bacteriophage P1).
   3817..4405    +  misc_feature   WPRE: woodchuck hepatitis virus posttranscriptional regulatory element
   4400..4507    +  CDS            nef (fragment): NEF_SIVS4 - Experimental evidence at protein level: Swiss-Prot protein existence level 1. Interferes with TCR signaling from the cell membrane. Interacts with CD247/TCRZ (TCR zeta chain) and exert potent down- regulation of cell surface TCR/CD3 complexes. From Simian immunodeficiency virus (isolate F236/smH4) (SIV-sm) (Simian immunodeficiency virus sooty mangabey monkey).
   4532..4712    +  LTR            5' LTR (truncated): truncated 5' long terminal repeat (LTR) from HIV-1
   4784..4905    +  polyA_signal   SV40 poly(A) signal: SV40 polyadenylation signal
   4924..5059    +  rep_origin     SV40 ori: SV40 origin of replication
   5121..5137    -  protein_bind   lac operator: The lac repressor binds to the lac operator to inhibit transcription in E. coli. This inhibition can be relieved by adding lactose or isopropyl-β-D-thiogalactopyranoside (IPTG). lac repressor encoded by lacI
   5145..5175    -  promoter       lac promoter: promoter for the E. coli lac operon
   5190..5211    -  protein_bind   CAP binding site: CAP binding activates transcription in the presence of cAMP. E. coli catabolite activator protein
   5224..5316    -  CDS            lacI (fragment): lac repressor; lacI; The lac repressor binds to the lac operator to inhibit transcription in E. coli. This inhibition can be relieved by adding lactose or isopropyl-β-D-thiogalactopyranoside (IPTG).
   5499..6087    -  rep_origin     ori: high-copy-number ColE1/pMB1/pBR322/pUC origin of replication
   6258..7118    -  CDS            AmpR: β-lactamase; bla; confers resistance to ampicillin, carbenicillin, and related antibiotics
   7119..7223    -  promoter       AmpR promoter: bla
   7318..7353    +  CDS            rop (fragment): Rop protein, which maintains plasmids at low copy number; rop
   7455..7554    +  misc_feature   bom (fragment): basis of mobility region from pBR322
   7560..7714    -  CDS            lacZα (fragment): LacZα fragment of β-galactosidase; lacZ fragment
