[The description below was written by a language model from this plasmid's Addgene catalogue record, the feature table of its GenBank file and pLannotate feature annotations shown in this document.]
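Description:
pCDH-CB-iCre is a third-generation-style, self-inactivating HIV-1 lentiviral transfer plasmid of about 7.7 kb, built on the pCDH-CMV-MCS backbone, in which the original promoter region was exchanged for a CB promoter and multiple cloning site. It is maintained in E. coli through a high-copy ColE1/pUC origin with ampicillin selection from the bla gene. No mammalian drug-resistance or fluorescent marker is annotated in the record. An SV40 origin and SV40 polyadenylation signal lie outside the 3′ LTR in the plasmid backbone.

The viral portion begins with an RSV enhancer/promoter fused to a truncated 5′ LTR, which drives Tat-independent transcription of the genomic RNA in packaging cells. This is followed by the Psi packaging signal with residual gag sequence, the Rev response element within an env fragment, and the cPPT/CTS element that aids nuclear import of the reverse-transcribed genome. The internal expression cassette uses the CB promoter, annotated as a CMV enhancer fragment joined to the chicken β-actin promoter, followed by a modified SV40 intron. This promoter drives iCre, a codon-improved form of the phage P1 Cre recombinase, preceded by an SV40 large T nuclear localization signal and cloned between BamHI and EcoRI sites. A WPRE downstream of the coding sequence enhances transcript stability and expression, and the U3-deleted 3′ LTR renders the integrated provirus transcriptionally self-inactivating.

The construct serves to express Cre in mammalian cells, by transfection or lentiviral transduction, to recombine loxP-flanked sequences. The two feature tables differ by a few bases in length, and the deposited sequence is noted as reconstructed from partial sequencing.
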