Addgene plasmid #72257: pCDH-CB-iCre
Purpose: Express iCre under CB promoter
Depositing lab: Kazuhiro Oka. Depositing organization: Baylor College of Medicine.
Backbone
  Vector backbone: pCDH-CMV-MCS
  Backbone manufacturer: Systembio
  Backbone size w/o insert (bp): 6677
  Modifications to backbone: ClaI/SalI fragment was replaced with CB promoter + MCS
  Vector type: Mammalian Expression, Lentiviral
Growth in bacteria
  Bacterial resistance: Ampicillin, 100 μg/mL
  Growth temperature: 37°C
  Growth strain: NEB Stable
  Copy number: High Copy
Gene/Insert
  Gene/Insert name: iCre
  Insert size (bp): 1073
  Promoter: CB promoter
  Cloning method: Restriction Enzyme; 5′ cloning site BamHI (not destroyed); 3′ cloning site EcoRI (not destroyed)
  Sequencing primers: 5′ CGGTGGTGGTGCAAATCAAA; 3′ CAACACCACGGAATTGTCAG
Terms and licenses: Academic/Nonprofit Terms; Industry Terms
How to cite: pCDH-CB-iCre was a gift from Kazuhiro Oka (Addgene plasmid # 72257 ; http://n2t.net/addgene:72257 ; RRID:Addgene_72257)
