>Addgene plasmid #72257 | pCDH-CB-iCre | addgene partial sequence | sequence record 134471 | WPRE-R 5'-CATAGCGTAAAAGGAGCAACA-3'
ATCCAGAGGTTGATTGTCGACGAATTCGCGGCCGCTCAGTCCCCATCCTCGAGCAGCCTCACCATGGCCC
CAGTCTCAGAGTCCAGGTTTCTGATGTAGTTCATCACAATGTTCACATTGGTCCAGCCACCAGCCTGCAT
GATTTCAGGGATGGACACACCAGCCCTGGCCATGTCCCTGGCAGCACCCACTCTGGCAGAGTGGCCAGAC
CAGGCCAGGTATCTCTGCCCAGAGTCATCCTTGGCACCATAGATCAGGCGGTGGGTGGCCTCAAAGATCC
CTTCCAGGGCCCGGGTGGACAGTTGGGAGGTGGCAGAAGGGGCAGCCACACCATTCTTTCTGACCCGGCA
GAACAGGTAGTTGTTGGGGTCATCAGCCACACCAGACACAGAGATCCATCTCTCCACCAGCTTGGTAACC
CCCAGGGACAGGGCCTTCTCCACACCAGCTGTGGACACCAGGGTCTTGGTCCTGCCAATGTGGATCAGCA
TTCTCCCACCATCGGTGCGGGAGATGTCCTTCACTCTGATTCTGGCAATTTCGGCAATGCGCAGCAGGGT
GTTGTAGGCAATGCCCAGGAAGGCCAGGTTCCTGATGTCCTGGCATCTGTCAGAGTTCTCCATCAGGGAT
CTGACTTGGTCAAAGTCAGTGCGTTCAAAGGCCAGGGCCTGCTTGGCTCTCTCCCCAGCATCCACATTCT
CCTTTCTGATTCTCCTCATCACCAGGGACACAGCATTGGAGTCAGAAGGGCGAGGCA
