>Addgene plasmid #72257 | pCDH-CB-iCre | addgene partial sequence | sequence record 135001 | pcDL-F 5'-GTTGCCTTTACTTCTAGGCCT-3'
GAAAGTCTCCAACCTGCTGACTGTGCACCAAAACCTGCCTGCCCTCCCTGTGGATGCCACCTCTGATGAA
NTCAGGAAGAACCTGATGGACATGTTCAGGGACAGGCAGGCCTTCTCTGAACACACCTGGAAGATGCTCC
TGTCTGTGTGCAGATCCTGGGCTGCCTGGTGCAAGCTGAACAACAGGAAATGGTTCCCTGCTGAACCTGA
GGATGTGAGGGACTACCTCCTGTACCTGCAAGCCAGAGGCCTGGCTGTGAAGACCATCCAACAGCACCTG
GGCCAGCTCAACATGCTGCACAGGAGATCTGGCCTGCCTCGCCCTTCTGACTCCAATGCTGTGTCCCTGG
TGATGAGGAGAATCAGAAAGGAGAATGTGGATGCTGGGGAGAGAGCCAAGCAGGCCCTGGCCTTTGAACG
CACTGACTTTGACCAAGTCAGATCCCTGATGGAGAACTCTGACAGATGCCAGGACATCAGGAACCTGGCC
TTCCTGGGCATTGCCTACAACACCCTGCTGCGCATTGCCGAAATTGCCAGAATCAGAGTGAAGGACATCT
CCCGCACCGATGGTGGGAGA
